Addgene plasmid #148411: pcDNA3.1-MS2-HA-HsNot1iso1_1-1084-shRNAres_AC
Purpose: Mammalian Expression of HsNot1iso1_1-1084-shRNAres
Depositing lab: Elisa Izaurralde. Depositing organization: Max Planck Institute for Developmental Biology. Publication: miRISC and the CCR4-NOT complex silence mRNA targets independently of 43S ribosomal scanning. Kuzuoglu-Ozturk D, Bhandari D, Huntzinger E, Fauser M, Helms S, Izaurralde E. EMBO J. 2016 Jun 1;35(11):1186-203. doi: 10.15252/embj.201592901. Epub 2016 Mar 23. PubMed 27009120.
Backbone
  Vector backbone: Unknown
  Vector type: Mammalian Expression
Growth in bacteria
  Bacterial resistance: Ampicillin, 100 μg/mL
  Growth temperature: 37°C
  Growth strain: DH5alpha
  Copy number: High Copy
Gene/Insert
  Gene/Insert name: HsNot1iso1_1-1084-shRNAres
  Species: H. sapiens (human)
  Entrez Gene: CNOT1 (a.k.a. AD-005, CDC39, HPE12, NOT1, NOT1H, VIBOS)
  Cloning method: Unknown
Terms and licenses: Academic/Nonprofit Terms; Industry Terms: Not Available to Industry
Depositor comments: sequence of isoform 1 given by NCBI: NM_016284.4 Plasmids from this collection were made available to the research community and donated after the lab closed. Please note that the sequence provided by the depositing laboratory may be theoretical/predicted or based on Sanger sequencing results. There may be discrepancies between sequencing results obtained by Addgene and the depositor sequence. If an Addgene verified sequence is not available, please contact before placing your order to request that our lab fully sequence the plasmid.
How to cite: pcDNA3.1-MS2-HA-HsNot1iso1_1-1084-shRNAres_AC was a gift from Elisa Izaurralde (Addgene plasmid # 148411 ; http://n2t.net/addgene:148411 ; RRID:Addgene_148411)
