[The description below was written by a language model from this plasmid's Addgene catalogue record and pLannotate feature annotations shown in this document.]
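Description:
pcDNA3.1-MS2-HA-HsNot1iso1_1-1084-shRNAres_AC is a 9,120-nt mammalian expression plasmid. The catalogue lists the backbone as unknown, but the name and the annotated features are consistent with a pcDNA3.1-type vector. It is maintained in E. coli through a high-copy ColE1/pUC-type origin and selected with ampicillin via the AmpR (β-lactamase) cassette. An f1 origin is also present. For selection in mammalian cells, an SV40 enhancer/early promoter drives a neomycin phosphotransferase gene (neo) terminated by an SV40 poly(A) signal. Several short annotations, including fragments of an HIV-1 LTR, ble, lacI and bom, appear to be backbone remnants or partial matches rather than functional elements.

The expression cassette uses the human CMV immediate-early enhancer and promoter and ends in the bovine growth hormone polyadenylation signal. T7 and SP6 promoters flank the insert. The open reading frame encodes the bacteriophage MS2 coat protein, followed by an HA epitope (annotated as a fragment of a 3xHA tag, so probably a single copy) and then residues 1–1084 of human CNOT1 isoform 1, an N-terminal portion of the scaffold subunit of the CCR4-NOT deadenylase complex. The "shRNAres" label indicates that the coding sequence was made resistant to an shRNA, which would allow expression in cells depleted of endogenous CNOT1, although the record does not describe the changes. The MS2 coat protein binds a specific RNA stem-loop, so this fusion is suited to tethering the CNOT1 fragment to reporter mRNAs carrying MS2 binding sites, while the HA tag allows detection. The associated study addresses mRNA silencing by miRISC and CCR4-NOT. The depositor sequence may be theoretical or only partly verified.
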