Features (pLannotate 1.2.2; 23 found; start..end, strand, type, name):
     28..80      -  misc_feature   bom (fragment): basis of mobility region from pBR322
    235..614     +  enhancer       CMV enhancer: human cytomegalovirus immediate early enhancer
    615..818     +  promoter       CMV promoter: human cytomegalovirus (CMV) immediate early promoter
    814..847     +  LTR            5' LTR (truncated) (fragment): truncated 5' long terminal repeat (LTR) from HIV-1
    863..881     +  promoter       T7 promoter: promoter for bacteriophage T7 RNA polymerase
    904..1290    +  CDS            MS2: bacteriophage MS2 coat protein binds to a specific stem-loop structure in the viral RNA (Peabody, 1993)
   1333..1359    +  CDS            3xHA (fragment): three tandem HA epitope tags
   1399..4650    +  CDS            CNOT1 (fragment): CNOT1_HUMAN - Also known as CDC39, KIAA1007, NOT1. Experimental evidence at protein level: Swiss-Prot protein existence level 1. Scaffolding component of the CCR4-NOT complex which is one of the major cellular mRNA deadenylases and is linked to various cellular processes including bulk mRNA degradation, miRNA-mediated repression, translational repression during translational initiation and general transcription regulation. Additional complex functions may be a consequence of its influence on mRNA expression. Its scaffolding function implies its interaction with the catalytic complex module and
   4676..4694    -  promoter       SP6 promoter: promoter for bacteriophage SP6 RNA polymerase
   4720..4944    +  polyA_signal   bGH poly(A) signal: bovine growth hormone polyadenylation signal
   4948..4969    +  promoter       SV40 promoter (fragment): SV40 enhancer and early promoter
   4990..5418    +  rep_origin     f1 ori (sequence partly withheld): f1 bacteriophage origin of replication; arrow indicates direction of (+) strand synthesis
   5432..5761    +  promoter       SV40 promoter: SV40 enhancer and early promoter
   5828..6619    +  CDS            neo: KKA2_KLEPN - Also known as kan, nptII. Experimental evidence at protein level: Swiss-Prot protein existence level 1. Resistance to kanamycin, neomycin, paromomycin, ribostamycin, butirosin and gentamicin B. From Klebsiella pneumoniae.
   6643..6801    +  CDS            ble (fragment): BLE_KLEPN - Experimental evidence at protein level: Swiss-Prot protein existence level 1. Binding protein with a strong affinity to the bleomycin family of antibiotics. Binds to CL990; an antimitotic-antibiotic compound. From Klebsiella pneumoniae.
   6796..6917    +  polyA_signal   SV40 poly(A) signal: SV40 polyadenylation signal
   6990..7006    -  protein_bind   lac operator: The lac repressor binds to the lac operator to inhibit transcription in E. coli. This inhibition can be relieved by adding lactose or isopropyl-β-D-thiogalactopyranoside (IPTG). lac repressor encoded by lacI
   7014..7044    -  promoter       lac promoter: promoter for the E. coli lac operon
   7059..7080    -  protein_bind   CAP binding site: CAP binding activates transcription in the presence of cAMP. E. coli catabolite activator protein
   7093..7185    -  CDS            lacI (fragment): lac repressor; lacI; The lac repressor binds to the lac operator to inhibit transcription in E. coli. This inhibition can be relieved by adding lactose or isopropyl-β-D-thiogalactopyranoside (IPTG).
   7368..7953    -  rep_origin     ori: high-copy-number ColE1/pMB1/pBR322/pUC origin of replication
   8124..8984    -  CDS            AmpR: β-lactamase; bla; confers resistance to ampicillin, carbenicillin, and related antibiotics
   8985..9089    -  promoter       AmpR promoter: bla
>Addgene plasmid #148411 | pcDNA3.1-MS2-HA-HsNot1iso1_1-1084-shRNAres_AC | depositor full sequence | sequence record 290859 | Full Sequence
GACGGATCGGGAGATCTCCCGATCCCCTATGGTGCACTCTCAGTACAATCTGCTCTGATGCCGCATAGTT
AAGCCAGTATCTGCTCCCTGCTTGTGTGTTGGAGGTCGCTGAGTAGTGCGCGAGCAAAATTTAAGCTACA
ACAAGGCAAGGCTTGACCGACAATTGCATGAAGAATCTGCTTAGGGTTAGGCGTTTTGCGCTGCTTCGCG
ATGTACGGGCCAGATATACGCGTTGACATTGATTATTGACTAGTTATTAATAGTAATCAATTACGGGGTC
ATTAGTTCATAGCCCATATATGGAGTTCCGCGTTACATAACTTACGGTAAATGGCCCGCCTGGCTGACCG
CCCAACGACCCCCGCCCATTGACGTCAATAATGACGTATGTTCCCATAGTAACGCCAATAGGGACTTTCC
ATTGACGTCAATGGGTGGAGTATTTACGGTAAACTGCCCACTTGGCAGTACATCAAGTGTATCATATGCC
AAGTACGCCCCCTATTGACGTCAATGACGGTAAATGGCCCGCCTGGCATTATGCCCAGTACATGACCTTA
TGGGACTTTCCTACTTGGCAGTACATCTACGTATTAGTCATCGCTATTACCATGGTGATGCGGTTTTGGC
AGTACATCAATGGGCGTGGATAGCGGTTTGACTCACGGGGATTTCCAAGTCTCCACCCCATTGACGTCAA
TGGGAGTTTGTTTTGGCACCAAAATCAACGGGACTTTCCAAAATGTCGTAACAACTCCGCCCCATTGACG
CAAATGGGCGGTAGGCGTGTACGGTGGGAGGTCTATATAAGCAGAGCTCTCTGGCTAACTAGAGAACCCA
CTGCTTACTGGCTTATCGAAATTAATACGACTCACTATAGGGAGACCCAAGCTTGCCACCATGGCTTCTA
ACTTTACTCAGTTCGTTCTCGTCGACAATGGCGGAACTGGCGACGTGACTGTCGCCCCAAGCAACTTCGC
TAACGGGGTCGCTGAATGGATCAGCTCTAACTCGCGATCACAGGCTTACAAAGTAACCTGTAGCGTTCGT
CAGAGCTCTGCGCAGAATCGCAAATACACCATCAAAGTCGAGGTGCCTAAAGTGGCAACCCAGACTGTTG
GTGGTGAAGAGCTTCCTGTAGCCGGATGGAGATCTTACTTAAATATGGAACTAACCATTCCAATTTTCGC
CACGAATTCCGACTGCGAGCTTATTGTTAAGGCAATGCAAGGTCTCCTAAAAGATGGAAACCCGATTCCC
TCGGCCATCGCGGCCAACTCCGGCATCTACGGAGGTGGAGGTGGATCTGGTGGATCTCCTCCACATATGG
CTTACCCATACGATGTTCCAGATTACGCTCCTCCAAAGCTTGGATCCGAATTCCCGGGTCGACTCGAGAT
GAATCTTGACTCGCTCTCGCTGGCCTTGTCTCAAATCAGCTACCTGGTGGACAATTTAACCAAGAAAAAT
TACCGAGCCAGCCAGCAGGAAATACAGCATATTGTGAATCGGCACGGTCCTGAGGCAGACAGGCATTTAT
TACGCTGCCTATTTTCGCATGTGGATTTCAGTGGCGATGGTAAAAGCAGTGGCAAAGATTTCCATCAGAC
TCAGTTTCTGATTCAGGAGTGTGCGTTGCTGATTACAAAGCCAAATTTTATCTCGACGCTGTCCTATGCC
ATTGATAATCCATTGCACTATCAGAAGAGTTTAAAGCCTGCACCCCACTTATTTGCCCAGCTGAGTAAAG
TGCTCAAATTAAGCAAAGTACAAGAGGTAATTTTTGGCCTTGCCCTGTTGAATTCTTCCAGCTCAGATCT
TAGAGGTTTCGCTGCCCAGTTTATCAAACAGAAGCTTCCAGATCTTCTGCGTTCTTACATTGACGCAGAC
GTCAGTGGAAATCAAGAAGGTGGCTTCCAAGATATAGCAATAGAGGTCCTACACCTCCTCCTCTCCCATC
TCCTCTTTGGGCAGAAGGGAGCCTTTGGAGTTGGACAAGAACAGATAGACGCTTTTCTTAAGACGCTGCG
CAGAGATTTTCCCCAAGAACGCTGTCCCGTGGTGCTCGCACCACTTTTATACCCTGAAAAACGGGACATT
CTAATGGACAGGATCCTGCCTGATTCCGGAGGGGTAGCTAAAACCATGATGGAGAGCTCTTTGGCTGATT
TCATGCAAGAAGTAGGCTATGGCTTTTGTGCAAGTATTGAAGAATGTCGCAATATAATCGTGCAGTTTGG
TGTTCGGGAGGTCACAGCTGCCCAGGTTGCAAGGGTTTTGGGAATGATGGCTCGAACTCATTCAGGATTA
ACAGATGGCATTCCATTACAGAGTATTTCTGCTCCGGGCAGTGGGATCTGGAGTGATGGGAAAGATAAAA
GTGATGGAGCACAGGCACACACATGGAATGTAGAAGTCTTGATTGACGTTCTTAAAGAACTGAATCCAAG
TTTGAATTTCAAGGAAGTAACTTATGAACTGGACCATCCTGGATTTCAAATTCGTGACAGTAAAGGACTT
CATAATGTGGTTTATGGCATTCAGAGGGGTTTGGGTATGGAAGTGTTCCCAGTAGACCTCATATATAGAC
CTTGGAAACATGCTGAAGGCCAGCTCTCCTTCATCCAGCACTCACTAATCAATCCAGAGATCTTCTGTTT
TGCTGACTATCCCTGTCATACTGTTGCCACTGATATTCTGAAAGCACCACCAGAGGATGACAATCGAGAA
ATTGCCACATGGAAGAGCTTGGATTTGATTGAATCTCTGCTGAGGCTTGCAGAGGTTGGGCAGTATGAGC
AAGTCAAACAGCTCTTCAGCTTCCCTATCAAACACTGTCCAGACATGCTGGTATTGGCCTTACTACAAAT
TAACACCTCTTGGCATACCTTGCGCCATGAACTTATCTCCACTCTGATGCCAATTTTCCTTGGAAACCAT
CCTAACTCAGCTATTATTTTGCACTATGCATGGCATGGGCAGGGACAGTCTCCCTCAATTCGCCAACTTA
TCATGCATGCAATGGCAGAATGGTACATGAGAGGGGAGCAGTATGATCAGGCCAAATTGTCTCGAATACT
TGATGTGGCCCAGGACTTGAAGGCCTTGTCAATGCTGCTAAATGGTACTCCATTTGCCTTTGTTATTGAC
CTTGCTGCACTTGCTTCACGTCGTGAATACCTCAAACTTGATAAGTGGCTCACAGATAAAATTCGAGAGC
ATGGGGAGCCTTTTATCCAGGCGTGTATGACTTTTTTAAAGAGACGGTGTCCTTCTATTTTGGGCGGACT
TGCCCCAGAAAAAGACCAGCCCAAAAGTGCTCAACTTCCTCCAGAAACTTTGGCGACAATGTTGGCCTGT
CTGCAAGCTTGTGCAGGGAGTGTTTCTCAGGAGCTATCAGAAACTATCCTCACCATGGTAGCCAATTGCA
GTAATGTTATGAATAAGGCCAGACAACCACCACCTGGAGTTATGCCAAAAGGACGTCCTCCTAGTGCTAG
CAGCTTAGATGCCATTTCTCCTGTTCAGATTGACCCTCTTGCTGGAATGACATCTCTTAGTATAGGTGGT
TCAGCTGCCCCTCACACCCAGAGTATGCAGGGTTTTCCTCCAAATTTGGGTTCTGCATTCAGTACCCCTC
AGTCACCAGCAAAAGCATTTCCACCCCTTTCAACCCCCAATCAGACCACTGCATTCAGTGGTATTGGAGG
ACTTTCATCACAGCTTCCAGTAGGTGGTCTTGGCACAGGCAGCCTGACTGGTATAGGAACTGGTGCTCTT
GGACTCCCTGCAGTGAATAACGACCCTTTTGTACAGAGGAAACTGGGCACCTCTGGACTGAATCAGCCTA
CATTCCAGCAGAGTAAGATGAAACCTTCGGACTTGTCTCAGGTGTGGCCAGAGGCAAACCAGCACTTTAG
TAAAGAGATAGATGATGAAGCAAACAGCTATTTCCAGCGAATATATAATCATCCACCACATCCAACCATG
TCTGTTGATGAGGTATTAGAAATGCTGCAGAGATTTAAAGACTCTACTATAAAGAGGGAACGAGAAGTAT
TTAACTGTATGCTAAGGAACTTGTTTGAAGAATATCGTTTTTTTCCCCAGTATCCTGATAAAGAGTTACA
TATAACAGCCTGCCTATTTGGTGGTATAATTGAGAAAGGACTGGTCACTTACATGGCACTAGGTCTGGCT
CTACGATATGTTCTTGAAGCCTTACGCAAGCCTTTTGGATCCAAAATGTATTATTTCGGGATTGCTGCAC
TAGATAGATTTAAAAACAGATTGAAGGACTATCCCCAGTATTGTCAGCATTTGGCTTCTATCAGTCACTT
TATGCAATTTCCACATCATTTACAGGAGTATATTGAGTATGGACAGCAGTCTAGAGATCCTCCTGTGAAA
ATGCAAGGCTCTATCACAACCCCTGGAAGTATTGCACTGGCTCAGGCCCAGGCTCAGGCCCAGGTTCCAG
CAAAAGCTCCTCTTGCTGGTCAAGTTAGCACTATGGTAACCACCTCAACAACTACCACTGTTGCTAAAAC
GGTTACGGTCACCAGGCCAACTGGAGTCAGCTTTAAGAAAGATGTGCCACCTTCTATTAATACTACAAAT
ATAGATACGTTGCTTGTGGCCACAGATCAATAGGCGGCCGCCTAGAGGGCCCTATTCTATAGTGTCACCT
AAATGCTAGAGCTCGCTGATCAGCCTCGACTGTGCCTTCTAGTTGCCAGCCATCTGTTGTTTGCCCCTCC
CCCGTGCCTTCCTTGACCCTGGAAGGTGCCACTCCCACTGTCCTTTCCTAATAAAATGAGGAAATTGCAT
CGCATTGTCTGAGTAGGTGTCATTCTATTCTGGGGGGTGGGGTGGGGCAGGACAGCAAGGGGGAGGATTG
GGAAGACAATAGCAGGCATGCTGGGGATGCGGTGGGCTCTATGGCTTCTGAGGCGGAAAGAACCAGCTGG
GGCTCTAGGGGGTATCCCC
[124 nt withheld, positions 4990-5113]
C
[91 nt withheld, positions 5115-5205]
A
[49 nt withheld, positions 5207-5255]
CCTTTGACGTTGGAGTCCACGTTCTTT
[37 nt withheld, positions 5283-5319]
ACCCTATCTCGGTCTATTCTTTTGATTTATAAGGGATTTTGCCGATTTCGGCCTATTGGTTAAAAAATGA
GCTGATTTAACAAAAATTTAACGCGAATTAATTCTGTGGAATGTGTGTCAGTTAGGGTGTGGAAAGTCCC
CAGGCTCCCCAGCAGGCAGAAGTATGCAAAGCATGCATCTCAATTAGTCAGCAACCAGGTGTGGAAAGTC
CCCAGGCTCCCCAGCAGGCAGAAGTATGCAAAGCATGCATCTCAATTAGTCAGCAACCATAGTCCCGCCC
CTAACTCCGCCCATCCCGCCCCTAACTCCGCCCAGTTCCGCCCATTCTCCGCCCCATGGCTGACTAATTT
TTTTTATTTATGCAGAGGCCGAGGCCGCCTCTGCCTCTGAGCTATTCCAGAAGTAGTGAGGAGGCTTTTT
TGGAGGCCTAGGCTTTTGCAAAAAGCTCCCGGGAGCTTGTATATCCATTTTCGGATCTGATCAAGAGACA
GGATGAGGATCGTTTCGCATGATTGAACAAGATGGATTGCACGCAGGTTCTCCGGCCGCTTGGGTGGAGA
GGCTATTCGGCTATGACTGGGCACAACAGACAATCGGCTGCTCTGATGCCGCCGTGTTCCGGCTGTCAGC
GCAGGGGCGCCCGGTTCTTTTTGTCAAGACCGACCTGTCCGGTGCCCTGAATGAACTGCAGGACGAGGCA
GCGCGGCTATCGTGGCTGGCCACGACGGGCGTTCCTTGCGCAGCTGTGCTCGACGTTGTCACTGAAGCGG
GAAGGGACTGGCTGCTATTGGGCGAAGTGCCGGGGCAGGATCTCCTGTCATCTCACCTTGCTCCTGCCGA
GAAAGTATCCATCATGGCTGATGCAATGCGGCGGCTGCATACGCTTGATCCGGCTACCTGCCCATTCGAC
CACCAAGCGAAACATCGCATCGAGCGAGCACGTACTCGGATGGAAGCCGGTCTTGTCGATCAGGATGATC
TGGACGAAGAGCATCAGGGGCTCGCGCCAGCCGAACTGTTCGCCAGGCTCAAGGCGCGCATGCCCGACGG
CGAGGATCTCGTCGTGACCCATGGCGATGCCTGCTTGCCGAATATCATGGTGGAAAATGGCCGCTTTTCT
GGATTCATCGACTGTGGCCGGCTGGGTGTGGCGGACCGCTATCAGGACATAGCGTTGGCTACCCGTGATA
TTGCTGAAGAGCTTGGCGGCGAATGGGCTGACCGCTTCCTCGTGCTTTACGGTATCGCCGCTCCCGATTC
GCAGCGCATCGCCTTCTATCGCCTTCTTGACGAGTTCTTCTGAGCGGGACTCTGGGGTTCGAAATGACCG
ACCAAGCGACGCCCAACCTGCCATCACGAGATTTCGATTCCACCGCCGCCTTCTATGAAAGGTTGGGCTT
CGGAATCGTTTTCCGGGACGCCGGCTGGATGATCCTCCAGCGCGGGGATCTCATGCTGGAGTTCTTCGCC
CACCCCAACTTGTTTATTGCAGCTTATAATGGTTACAAATAAAGCAATAGCATCACAAATTTCACAAATA
AAGCATTTTTTTCACTGCATTCTAGTTGTGGTTTGTCCAAACTCATCAATGTATCTTATCATGTCTGTAT
ACCGTCGACCTCTAGCTAGAGCTTGGCGTAATCATGGTCATAGCTGTTTCCTGTGTGAAATTGTTATCCG
CTCACAATTCCACACAACATACGAGCCGGAAGCATAAAGTGTAAAGCCTGGGGTGCCTAATGAGTGAGCT
AACTCACATTAATTGCGTTGCGCTCACTGCCCGCTTTCCAGTCGGGAAACCTGTCGTGCCAGCTGCATTA
ATGAATCGGCCAACGCGCGGGGAGAGGCGGTTTGCGTATTGGGCGCTCTTCCGCTTCCTCGCTCACTGAC
TCGCTGCGCTCGGTCGTTCGGCTGCGGCGAGCGGTATCAGCTCACTCAAAGGCGGTAATACGGTTATCCA
CAGAATCAGGGGATAACGCAGGAAAGAACATGTGAGCAAAAGGCCAGCAAAAGGCCAGGAACCGTAAAAA
GGCCGCGTTGCTGGCGTTTTTCCATAGGCTCCGCCCCCCTGACGAGCATCACAAAAATCGACGCTCAAGT
CAGAGGTGGCGAAACCCGACAGGACTATAAAGATACCAGGCGTTTCCCCCTGGAAGCTCCCTCGTGCGCT
CTCCTGTTCCGACCCTGCCGCTTACCGGATACCTGTCCGCCTTTCTCCCTTCGGGAAGCGTGGCGCTTTC
TCATAGCTCACGCTGTAGGTATCTCAGTTCGGTGTAGGTCGTTCGCTCCAAGCTGGGCTGTGTGCACGAA
CCCCCCGTTCAGCCCGACCGCTGCGCCTTATCCGGTAACTATCGTCTTGAGTCCAACCCGGTAAGACACG
ACTTATCGCCACTGGCAGCAGCCACTGGTAACAGGATTAGCAGAGCGAGGTATGTAGGCGGTGCTACAGA
GTTCTTGAAGTGGTGGCCTAACTACGGCTACACTAGAAGAACAGTATTTGGTATCTGCGCTCTGCTGAAG
CCAGTTACCTTCGGAAAAAGAGTTGGTAGCTCTTGATCCGGCAAACAAACCACCGCTGGTAGCGGTTTTT
TTGTTTGCAAGCAGCAGATTACGCGCAGAAAAAAAGGATCTCAAGAAGATCCTTTGATCTTTTCTACGGG
GTCTGACGCTCAGTGGAACGAAAACTCACGTTAAGGGATTTTGGTCATGAGATTATCAAAAAGGATCTTC
ACCTAGATCCTTTTAAATTAAAAATGAAGTTTTAAATCAATCTAAAGTATATATGAGTAAACTTGGTCTG
ACAGTTACCAATGCTTAATCAGTGAGGCACCTATCTCAGCGATCTGTCTATTTCGTTCATCCATAGTTGC
CTGACTCCCCGTCGTGTAGATAACTACGATACGGGAGGGCTTACCATCTGGCCCCAGTGCTGCAATGATA
CCGCGAGACCCACGCTCACCGGCTCCAGATTTATCAGCAATAAACCAGCCAGCCGGAAGGGCCGAGCGCA
GAAGTGGTCCTGCAACTTTATCCGCCTCCATCCAGTCTATTAATTGTTGCCGGGAAGCTAGAGTAAGTAG
TTCGCCAGTTAATAGTTTGCGCAACGTTGTTGCCATTGCTACAGGCATCGTGGTGTCACGCTCGTCGTTT
GGTATGGCTTCATTCAGCTCCGGTTCCCAACGATCAAGGCGAGTTACATGATCCCCCATGTTGTGCAAAA
AAGCGGTTAGCTCCTTCGGTCCTCCGATCGTTGTCAGAAGTAAGTTGGCCGCAGTGTTATCACTCATGGT
TATGGCAGCACTGCATAATTCTCTTACTGTCATGCCATCCGTAAGATGCTTTTCTGTGACTGGTGAGTAC
TCAACCAAGTCATTCTGAGAATAGTGTATGCGGCGACCGAGTTGCTCTTGCCCGGCGTCAATACGGGATA
ATACCGCGCCACATAGCAGAACTTTAAAAGTGCTCATCATTGGAAAACGTTCTTCGGGGCGAAAACTCTC
AAGGATCTTACCGCTGTTGAGATCCAGTTCGATGTAACCCACTCGTGCACCCAACTGATCTTCAGCATCT
TTTACTTTCACCAGCGTTTCTGGGTGAGCAAAAACAGGAAGGCAAAATGCCGCAAAAAAGGGAATAAGGG
CGACACGGAAATGTTGAATACTCATACTCTTCCTTTTTCAATATTATTGAAGCATTTATCAGGGTTATTG
TCTCATGAGCGGATACATATTTGAATGTATTTAGAAAAATAAACAAATAGGGGTTCCGCGCACATTTCCC
CGAAAAGTGCCACCTGACGTC
